LOCUS       Exported 3671 bp ds-DNA circular SYN 12-MAY-2021
DEFINITION  CT Donor-cassette for SapTrap.
ACCESSION   .
VERSION     .
KEYWORDS    pJW1805
SOURCE      synthetic DNA construct
  ORGANISM  synthetic DNA construct
REFERENCE   1 (bases 1 to 3671)
  AUTHORS   Ashley G, Duong T, Levenson MT, Martinez MAQ, Johnsen LC, Hibshman
            JD, Saeger HN, Palmisano NJ, Doonan R, Martinez-Mendez R, Davidson
            B, Zhang W, Ragle JM, Medwig-Kinney TN, Sirota SS, Goldstein B,
            Matus DQ, Dickinson DJ, Reiner DJ, Ward JD
  TITLE     An expanded auxin-inducible degron toolkit for Caenorhabditis
            elegans
  JOURNAL   Genetics, 2021
REFERENCE   2 (bases 1 to 3671)
  AUTHORS   .
  TITLE     Direct Submission
  JOURNAL   Exported May 12, 2021 from SnapGene Server 1.1.58
            http://www.snapgene.com
FEATURES             Location/Qualifiers
     source          1..3671
                     /organism="synthetic DNA construct"
                     /mol_type="other DNA"
     primer_bind     51..73
                     /label=M13/pUC Forward
                     /note="In lacZ gene"
     primer_bind     65..82
                     /label=M13 Forward
                     /note="In lacZ gene. Also called M13-F20 or M13 (-21)
                     Forward"
     primer_bind     66..82
                     /label=M13 fwd
                     /note="common sequencing primer, one of multiple similar
                     variants"
     primer_bind     89..108
                     /label=T7
                     /note="T7 promoter, forward primer"
     promoter        89..107
                     /label=T7 promoter
                     /note="promoter for bacteriophage T7 RNA polymerase"
     CDS             216..305
                     /codon_start=1
                     /product="3 tandem Myc epitope tags"
                     /label=3xMyc
                     /translation="EQKLISEEDLEQKLISEEDLEQKLISEEDL"
     promoter        complement(410..428)
                     /label=SP6 promoter
                     /note="promoter for bacteriophage SP6 RNA polymerase"
     primer_bind     complement(411..428)
                     /label=SP6
                     /note="SP6 promoter, forward primer"
     primer_bind     complement(446..462)
                     /label=M13 rev
                     /note="common sequencing primer, one of multiple similar
                     variants"
     primer_bind     complement(446..462)
                     /label=M13 Reverse
                     /note="In lacZ gene. Also called M13-rev"
     primer_bind     complement(459..481)
                     /label=M13/pUC Reverse
                     /note="In lacZ gene"
     protein_bind    470..486
                     /label=lac operator
                     /bound_moiety="lac repressor encoded by lacI"
                     /note="The lac repressor binds to the lac operator to
                     inhibit transcription in E. coli. This inhibition can be
                     relieved by adding lactose or
                     isopropyl-beta-D-thiogalactopyranoside (IPTG)."
     promoter        complement(494..524)
                     /label=lac promoter
                     /note="promoter for the E. coli lac operon"
     protein_bind    539..560
                     /label=CAP binding site
                     /bound_moiety="E. coli catabolite activator protein"
                     /note="CAP binding activates transcription in the presence
                     of cAMP."
     primer_bind     complement(677..694)
                     /label=L4440
                     /note="L4440 vector, forward primer"
     rep_origin      complement(848..1436)
                     /direction=LEFT
                     /label=ori
                     /note="high-copy-number ColE1/pMB1/pBR322/pUC origin of
                     replication"
     primer_bind     complement(928..947)
                     /label=pBR322ori-F
                     /note="pBR322 origin, forward primer"
     CDS             complement(1574..1948)
                     /codon_start=1
                     /gene="Sh ble from Streptoalloteichus hindustanus"
                     /product="antibiotic-binding protein"
                     /label=BleoR
                     /note="confers resistance to bleomycin, phleomycin, and
                     Zeocin(TM)"
                     /translation="MAKLTSAVPVLTARDVAGAVEFWTDRLGFSRDFVEDDFAGVVRDD
                     VTLFISAVQDQVVPDNTLAWVWVRGLDELYAEWSEVVSTNFRDASGPAMTEIGEQPWGR
                     EFALRDPAGNCVHFVAEEQD"
     regulatory      1945..1954
                     /regulatory_class="other"
                     /note="vertebrate consensus sequence for strong initiation
                     of translation (Kozak, 1987)"
     CDS             complement(2154..2948)
                     /codon_start=1
                     /gene="aph(3')-II (or nptII)"
                     /product="aminoglycoside phosphotransferase from Tn5"
                     /label=NeoR/KanR
                     /note="confers resistance to neomycin, kanamycin, and G418
                     (Geneticin(R))"
                     /translation="MIEQDGLHAGSPAAWVERLFGYDWAQQTIGCSDAAVFRLSAQGRP
                     VLFVKTDLSGALNELQDEAARLSWLATTGVPCAAVLDVVTEAGRDWLLLGEVPGQDLLS
                     SHLAPAEKVSIMADAMRRLHTLDPATCPFDHQAKHRIERARTRMEAGLVDQDDLDEEHQ
                     GLAPAELFARLKASMPDGEDLVVTHGDACLPNIMVENGRFSGFIDCGRLGVADRYQDIA
                     LATRDIAEELGGEWADRFLVLYGIAAPDSQRIAFYRLLDEFF"
     primer_bind     complement(2265..2284)
                     /label=Neo-F
                     /note="Neomycin resistance gene, forward primer"
     primer_bind     2875..2894
                     /label=Neo-R
                     /note="Neomycin resistance gene, reverse primer"
     CDS             complement(3297..3599)
                     /codon_start=1
                     /gene="ccdB"
                     /product="CcdB, a bacterial toxin that poisons DNA gyrase"
                     /label=ccdB
                     /note="Plasmids containing the ccdB gene cannot be
                     propagated in standard E. coli strains."
                     /translation="QFKVYTYKRESRYRLFVDVQSDIIDTPGRRMVIPLASARLLSDKV
                     SRELYPVVHIGDESWRMMTTDMASVPVSVIGEEVADLSHRENDIKNAINLMFWGI"
     primer_bind     complement(3399..3418)
                     /label=ccdB-fwd
                     /note="ccdB gene, forward primer"
ORIGIN
        1 gaaaggggga tgtgctgcaa ggcgattaag ttgggtaacg ccagggtttt cccagtcacg
       61 acgttgtaaa acgacggcca gtgaattgta atacgactca ctatagggcg aattgggccc
      121 tctagatgca tgctcgagcg gccgccagtg tgatggatat ctgcagaatt cgcccttgaa
      181 agctgggtcc tagctcttcg gcgggagccg gatctgaaca aaaacttatt tctgaagagg
      241 atcttgagca aaagctcatc tccgaggagg acctcgagca gaagttgatc agcgaggaag
      301 acttgatgcg aagagcgacc cagctttctt aagggcgaat tccagcacac tggcggccgt
      361 tactagtgga tccgagctcg gtaccaagct tgatgcatag cttgagtatt ctatagtgtc
      421 acctaaatag cttggcgtaa tcatggtcat agctgtttcc tgtgtgaaat tgttatccgc
      481 tcacaattcc acacaacata cgagccggaa gcataaagtg taaagcctgg ggtgcctaat
      541 gagtgagcta actcacatta attgcgttgc gctcactgcc cgctttccag tcgggaaacc
      601 tgtcgtgcca gctgcattaa tgaatcggcc aacgcgcggg gagaggcggt ttgcgtattg
      661 ggcgctcttc cgcttcctcg ctcactgact cgctgcgctc ggtcgttcgg ctgcggcgag
      721 cggtatcagc tcactcaaag gcggtaatac ggttatccac agaatcaggg gataacgcag
      781 gaaagaacat gtgagcaaaa ggccagcaaa aggccaggaa ccgtaaaaag gccgcgttgc
      841 tggcgttttt ccataggctc cgcccccctg acgagcatca caaaaatcga cgctcaagtc
      901 agaggtggcg aaacccgaca ggactataaa gataccaggc gtttccccct ggaagctccc
      961 tcgtgcgctc tcctgttccg accctgccgc ttaccggata cctgtccgcc tttctccctt
     1021 cgggaagcgt ggcgctttct catagctcac gctgtaggta tctcagttcg gtgtaggtcg
     1081 ttcgctccaa gctgggctgt gtgcacgaac cccccgttca gcccgaccgc tgcgccttat
     1141 ccggtaacta tcgtcttgag tccaacccgg taagacacga cttatcgcca ctggcagcag
     1201 ccactggtaa caggattagc agagcgaggt atgtaggcgg tgctacagag ttcttgaagt
     1261 ggtggcctaa ctacggctac actagaagaa cagtatttgg tatctgcgct ctgctgaagc
     1321 cagttacctt cggaaaaaga gttggtagct cttgatccgg caaacaaacc accgctggta
     1381 gcggtggttt ttttgtttgc aagcagcaga ttacgcgcag aaaaaaagga tctcaagaag
     1441 atcctttgat cttttctacg gggtctgacg ctcagtggaa cgaaaactca cgttaaggga
     1501 ttttggtcat gagattatca aaaaggatct tcacctagat ccttttaaat taaaaatgaa
     1561 gttttagcac gtgtcagtcc tgctcctcgg ccacgaagtg cacgcagttg ccggccgggt
     1621 cgcgcagggc gaactcccgc ccccacggct gctcgccgat ctcggtcatg gccggcccgg
     1681 aggcgtcccg gaagttcgtg gacacgacct ccgaccactc ggcgtacagc tcgtccaggc
     1741 cgcgcaccca cacccaggcc agggtgttgt ccggcaccac ctggtcctgg accgcgctga
     1801 tgaacagggt cacgtcgtcc cggaccacac cggcgaagtc gtcctccacg aagtcccggg
     1861 agaacccgag ccggtcggtc cagaactcga ccgctccggc gacgtcgcgc gcggtgagca
     1921 ccggaacggc actggtcaac ttggccatgg tggccctcct cacgtgctat tattgaagca
     1981 tttatcaggg ttattgtctc atgagcggat acatatttga atgtatttag aaaaataaac
     2041 aaataggggt tccgcgcaca tttccccgaa aagtgccacc tgatgcggtg tgaaataccg
     2101 cacagatgcg taaggagaaa ataccgcatc aggaaattgt aagcgttaat aattcagaag
     2161 aactcgtcaa gaaggcgata gaaggcgatg cgctgcgaat cgggagcggc gataccgtaa
     2221 agcacgagga agcggtcagc ccattcgccg ccaagctctt cagcaatatc acgggtagcc
     2281 aacgctatgt cctgatagcg gtccgccaca cccagccggc cacagtcgat gaatccagaa
     2341 aagcggccat tttccaccat gatattcggc aagcaggcat cgccatgggt cacgacgaga
     2401 tcctcgccgt cgggcatgct cgccttgagc ctggcgaaca gttcggctgg cgcgagcccc
     2461 tgatgctctt cgtccagatc atcctgatcg acaagaccgg cttccatccg agtacgtgct
     2521 cgctcgatgc gatgtttcgc ttggtggtcg aatgggcagg tagccggatc aagcgtatgc
     2581 agccgccgca ttgcatcagc catgatggat actttctcgg caggagcaag gtgagatgac
     2641 aggagatcct gccccggcac ttcgcccaat agcagccagt cccttcccgc ttcagtgaca
     2701 acgtcgagca cagctgcgca aggaacgccc gtcgtggcca gccacgatag ccgcgctgcc
     2761 tcgtcttgca gttcattcag ggcaccggac aggtcggtct tgacaaaaag aaccgggcgc
     2821 ccctgcgctg acagccggaa cacggcggca tcagagcagc cgattgtctg ttgtgcccag
     2881 tcatagccga atagcctctc cacccaagcg gccggagaac ctgcgtgcaa tccatcttgt
     2941 tcaatcatgc gaaacgatcc tcatcctgtc tcttgatcag agcttgatcc cctgcgccat
     3001 cagatccttg gcggcaagaa agccatccag tttactttgc agggcttccc aaccttacca
     3061 gagggcgccc cagctggcaa ttccggttcg cttgctgtcc ataaaaccgc ccagtctagc
     3121 tatcgccatg taagcccact gcaagctacc tgctttctct ttgcgcttgc gttttccctt
     3181 gtccagatag cccagtagct gacattcatc cggggtcagc accgtttctg cggactggct
     3241 ttctacgtga aaaggatcta ggtgaagatc ctttttgata atctcatgcc tgacatttat
     3301 attccccaga acatcaggtt aatggcgttt ttgatgtcat tttcgcggtg gctgagatca
     3361 gccacttctt ccccgataac ggagaccggc acactggcca tatcggtggt catcatgcgc
     3421 cagctttcat ccccgatatg caccaccggg taaagttcac gggagacttt atctgacagc
     3481 agacgtgcac tggccagggg gatcaccatc cgtcgccccg gcgtgtcaat aatatcactc
     3541 tgtacatcca caaacagacg ataacggctc tctcttttat aggtgtaaac cttaaactgc
     3601 cgtacgtata ggctgcgcaa ctgttgggaa gggcgatcgg tgcgggcctc ttcgctatta
     3661 cgccagctgg c
//
